>Addgene plasmid #81584 | pDONR223_CTCF_p.R377C | addgene full sequence | sequence record 167054 | Addgene NGS Result
GGCAGTTCCCTACTCTCGCGTTAACGCTAGCATGGATGTTTTCCCAGTCACGACGTTGTAAAACGACGGC
CAGTCTTAAGCTCGGGCCCCAAATAATGATTTTATTTTGACTGATAGTGACCTGTTCGTTGCAACAAATT
GATGAGCAATGCTTTTTTATAATGCCAACTTTGTACAAAAAAGTTGGCACCATGGAAGGTGATGCAGTCG
AAGCCATTGTGGAGGAGTCCGAAACTTTTATTAAAGGAAAGGAGAGAAAGACTTACCAGAGACGCCGGGA
AGGGGGCCAGGAAGAAGATGCCTGCCACTTACCCCAGAACCAGACGGATGGGGGTGAGGTGGTCCAGGAT
GTCAACAGCAGTGTACAGATGGTGATGATGGAACAGCTGGACCCCACCCTTCTTCAGATGAAGACTGAAG
TAATGGAGGGCACAGTGGCTCCAGAAGCAGAGGCTGCTGTGGACGATACCCAGATTATAACTTTACAGGT
TGTAAATATGGAGGAACAGCCCATAAACATAGGAGAACTTCAGCTTGTTCAAGTACCTGTTCCTGTGACT
GTACCTGTTGCTACCACTTCAGTAGAAGAACTTCAGGGGGCTTATGAAAATGAAGTGTCTAAAGAGGGCC
TTGCGGAAAGTGAACCCATGATATGCCACACCCTACCTTTGCCTGAAGGGTTTCAGGTGGTTAAAGTGGG
GGCCAATGGAGAGGTGGAGACACTAGAACAAGGGGAACTTCCACCCCAGGAAGATCCTAGTTGGCAAAAA
GACCCAGACTATCAGCCACCAGCCAAAAAAACAAAGAAAACCAAAAAGAGCAAACTGCGTTATACAGAGG
AGGGCAAAGATGTAGATGTGTCTGTCTACGATTTTGAGGAAGAACAGCAGGAGGGTCTGCTATCAGAGGT
TAATGCAGAGAAAGTGGTTGGTAATATGAAGCCTCCAAAGCCAACAAAAATTAAAAAGAAAGGTGTAAAG
AAGACATTCCAGTGTGAGCTTTGCAGTTACACGTGTCCACGGCGTTCAAATTTGGATCGTCACATGAAAA
GCCACACTGATGAGAGACCACACAAGTGCCATCTCTGTGGCAGGGCATTCAGAACAGTCACCCTCCTGAG
GAATCACCTTAACACACACACAGGTACTCGTCCTCACAAGTGCCCAGACTGCGACATGGCCTTTGTGACC
AGTGGAGAATTGGTTCGGCATCGTCGTTACAAACACACCCACGAGAAGCCATTCAAGTGTTCCATGTGCG
ATTACGCCAGTGTAGAAGTCAGCAAATTAAAACGTCACATTCGCTCTCATACTGGAGAGTGTCCGTTTCA
GTGCAGTTTGTGCAGTTATGCCAGCAGGGACACATACAAGCTGAAAAGGCACATGAGAACCCATTCAGGG
GAAAAGCCTTATGAATGTTATATTTGTCATGCTCGGTTTACCCAAAGTGGTACCATGAAGATGCACATTT
TACAGAAGCACACAGAAAATGTGGCCAAATTTCACTGTCCCCACTGTGACACAGTCATAGCCCGAAAAAG
TGATTTGGGTGTCCACTTGCGAAAGCAGCATTCCTATATTGAGCAAGGCAAGAAATGCCGTTACTGTGAT
GCTGTGTTTCATGAGCGCTATGCCCTCATCCAGCATCAGAAGTCACACAAGAATGAGAAGCGCTTTAAGT
GTGACCAGTGTGATTACGCTTGTAGACAGGAGAGGCACATGATCATGCACAAGCGCACCCACACCGGGGA
GAAGCCTTACGCCTGCAGCCACTGCGATAAGACCTTCCGCCAGAAGCAGCTTCTCGACATGCACTTCAAG
CGCTATCACGACCCCAACTTCGTCCCTGCGGCTTTTGTCTGTTCTAAGTGTGGGAAAACATTTACACGTC
GGAATACCATGGCAAGACATGCTGATAATTGTGCTGGCCCAGATGGCGTAGAGGGGGAAAATGGAGGAGA
AACGAAGAAGAGTAAACGTGGAAGAAAAAGAAAGATGCGCTCTAAGAAAGAAGATTCCTCTGACAGTGAA
AATGCTGAACCAGATCTGGACGACAATGAGGATGAGGAGGAGCCTGCCGTAGAAATTGAACCTGAGCCAG
AGCCTCAGCCTGTGACCCCAGCCCCACCACCCGCCAAGAAGCGGAGAGGACGACCCCCTGGCAGAACCAA
CCAGCCCAAACAGAACCAGCCAACAGCTATCATTCAGGTTGAAGACCAGAATACAGGTGCAATTGAGAAC
ATTATAGTTGAAGTAAAAAAAGAGCCAGATGCTGAGCCCGCAGAGGGAGAGGAAGAGGAGGCCCAGCCAG
CTGCCACAGATGCCCCCAACGGAGACCTCACGCCCGAGATGATCCTCAGCATGATGGACCGGTGATTGCC
AACTTTCTTGTACAAAGTTGGCATTATAAGAAAGCATTGCTTATCAATTTGTTGCAACGAACAGGTCACT
ATCAGTCAAAATAAAATCATTATTTGCCATCCAGCTGATATCCCCTATAGTGAGTCGTATTACATGGTCA
TAGCTGTTTCCTGGCAGCTCTGGCCCGTGTCTCAAAATCTCTGATGTTACATTGCACAAGATAAAAATAT
ATCATCATGCCTCCTCTAGACCAGCCAGGACAGAAATGCCTCGACTTCGCTGCTACCCAAGGTTGCCGGG
TGACGCACACCGTGGAAACGGATGAAGGCACGAACCCAGTGGACATAAGCCTGTTCGGTTCGTAAGCTGT
AATGCAAGTAGCGTATGCGCTCACGCAACTGGTCCAGAACCTTGACCGAACGCAGCGGTGGTAACGGCGC
AGTGGCGGTTTTCATGGCTTGTTATGACTGTTTTTTTGGGGTACAGTCTATGCCTCGGGCATCCAAGCAG
CAAGCGCGTTACGCCGTGGGTCGATGTTTGATGTTATGGAGCAGCAACGATGTTACGCAGCAGGGCAGTC
GCCCTAAAACAAAGTTAAACATTATGAGGGAAGCGGTGATCGCCGAAGTATCGACTCAACTATCAGAGGT
AGTTGGCGTCATCGAGCGCCATCTCGAACCGACGTTGCTGGCCGTACATTTGTACGGCTCCGCAGTGGAT
GGCGGCCTGAAGCCACACAGTGATATTGATTTGCTGGTTACGGTGACCGTAAGGCTTGATGAAACAACGC
GGCGAGCTTTGATCAACGACCTTTTGGAAACTTCGGCTTCCCCTGGAGAGAGCGAGATTCTCCGCGCTGT
AGAAGTCACCATTGTTGTGCACGACGACATCATTCCGTGGCGTTATCCAGCTAAGCGCGAACTGCAATTT
GGAGAATGGCAGCGCAATGACATTCTTGCAGGTATCTTCGAGCCAGCCACGATCGACATTGATCTGGCTA
TCTTGCTGACAAAAGCAAGAGAACATAGCGTTGCCTTGGTAGGTCCAGCGGCGGAGGAACTCTTTGATCC
GGTTCCTGAACAGGATCTATTTGAGGCGCTAAATGAAACCTTAACGCTATGGAACTCGCCGCCCGACTGG
GCTGGCGATGAGCGAAATGTAGTGCTTACGTTGTCCCGCATTTGGTACAGCGCAGTAACCGGCAAAATCG
CGCCGAAGGATGTCGCTGCCGACTGGGCAATGGAGCGCCTGCCGGCCCAGTATCAGCCCGTCATACTTGA
AGCTAGACAGGCTTATCTTGGACAAGAAGAAGATCGCTTGGCCTCGCGCGCAGATCAGTTGGAAGAATTT
GTCCACTACGTGAAAGGCGAGATCACCAAGGTAGTCGGCAAATAACCCTCGAGCCACCCATGACCAAAAT
CCCTTAACGTGAGTTACGCGTCGTTCCACTGAGCGTCAGACCCCGTAGAAAAGATCAAAGGATCTTCTTG
AGATCCTTTTTTTCTGCGCGTAATCTGCTGCTTGCAAACAAAAAAACCACCGCTACCAGCGGTGGTTTGT
TTGCCGGATCAAGAGCTACCAACTCTTTTTCCGAAGGTAACTGGCTTCAGCAGAGCGCAGATACCAAATA
CTGTTCTTCTAGTGTAGCCGTAGTTAGGCCACCACTTCAAGAACTCTGTAGCACCGCCTACATACCTCGC
TCTGCTAATCCTGTTACCAGTGGCTGCTGCCAGTGGCGATAAGTCGTGTCTTACCGGGTTGGACTCAAGA
CGATAGTTACCGGATAAGGCGCAGCGGTCGGGCTGAACGGGGGGTTCGTGCACACAGCCCAGCTTGGAGC
GAACGACCTACACCGAACTGAGATACCTACAGCGTGAGCTATGAGAAAGCGCCACGCTTCCCGAAGGGAG
AAAGGCGGACAGGTATCCGGTAAGCGGCAGGGTCGGAACAGGAGAGCGCACGAGGGAGCTTCCAGGGGGA
AACGCCTGGTATCTTTATAGTCCTGTCGGGTTTCGCCACCTCTGACTTGAGCGTCGATTTTTGTGATGCT
CGTCAGGGGGGCGGAGCCTATGGAAAAACGCCAGCAACGCGGCCTTTTTACGGTTCCTGGCCTTTTGCTG
GCCTTTTGCTCACATGTTCTTTCCTGCGTTATCCCCTGATTCTGTGGATAACCGTATTACCGCCTTTGAG
TGAGCTGATACCGCTCGCCGCAGCCGAACGACCGAGCGCAGCGAGTCAGTGAGCGAGGAAGCGGAAGAGC
GCCCAATACGCAAACCGCCTCTCCCCGCGCGTTGGCCGATTCATTAATGCAGCTGGCACGACAGGTTTCC
CGACTGGAAAGCGGGCAGTGAGCGCAACGCAATTAATACGCGTACCGCTAGCCAGGAAGAGTTTGTAGAA
ACGCAAAAAGGCCATCCGTCAGGATGGCCTTCTGCTTAGTTTGATGCCTGGCAGTTTATGGCGGGCGTCC
TGCCCGCCACCCTCCGGGCCGTTGCTTCACAACGTTCAAATCCGCTCCCGGCGGATTTGTCCTACTCAGG
AGAGCGTTCACCGACAAACAACAGATAAAACGAAAGGCCCAGTCTTCCGACTGAGCCTTTCGTTTTATTT
GATGCCT
Features (pLannotate 1.2.2; 12 found; start..end, strand, type, name):
     38..74      -  CDS            lacZα (fragment): LacZα fragment of β-galactosidase; lacZ fragment
     91..186     +  protein_bind   attL3: mutant version of attL; recombination site for the Gateway® LR reaction LR Clonase™
    192..2372    +  CDS            CTCF: CTCF_HUMAN - Experimental evidence at protein level: Swiss-Prot protein existence level 1. Chromatin binding factor that binds to DNA sequence specific sites. Involved in transcriptional regulation by binding to chromatin insulators and preventing interaction between promoter and nearby enhancers and silencers. Acts as transcriptional repressor binding to promoters of vertebrate MYC gene and BAG1 gene. Also binds to the PLK and PIM1 promoters. Acts as a transcriptional activator of APP. Regulates APOA1/C3/A4/A5 gene cluster and controls MHC class II gene expression. Plays an essential role in
   2380..2475    -  protein_bind   attL3: mutant version of attL; recombination site for the Gateway® LR reaction LR Clonase™
   2494..2512    -  promoter       T7 promoter: promoter for bacteriophage T7 RNA polymerase
   2702..2725    +  promoter       Pc promoter (fragment): intI1 (promoter lies within the coding sequence); class 1 integron promoter
   2901..2957    +  CDS            GmR (fragment): gentamycin acetyltransferase; aacC1; confers resistance to gentamycin
   2964..3755    +  CDS            SmR: aminoglycoside adenylyltransferase (Murphy, 1985); aadA; confers resistance to spectinomycin and streptomycin
   3848..4436    +  rep_origin     ori: high-copy-number ColE1/pMB1/pBR322/pUC origin of replication
   4619..4711    +  CDS            lacI (fragment): lac repressor; lacI; The lac repressor binds to the lac operator to inhibit transcription in E. coli. This inhibition can be relieved by adding lactose or isopropyl-β-D-thiogalactopyranoside (IPTG).
   4766..4793    -  terminator     rrnB T2 terminator: transcription terminator T2 from the E. coli rrnB gene
   4925..4968    +  terminator     rrnB T1 terminator: Escherichia coli rrnB; transcription terminator T1 from the E. coli rrnB gene
