[The description below was written by a language model from this plasmid's Addgene catalogue record and pLannotate feature annotations shown in this document.]
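Description:
pDONR223_CTCF_p.R377C is a Gateway entry clone built on the Invitrogen pDONR223 backbone and carrying the human CTCF open reading frame with an R377C missense substitution. It is a bacterial propagation plasmid rather than an expression vector. Replication depends on a high-copy ColE1/pUC-type origin, and selection uses the aadA (SmR) aminoglycoside adenylyltransferase gene, which confers spectinomycin resistance. The annotation also picks up a fragment of a class 1 integron Pc promoter and a short gentamicin-resistance gene remnant just upstream of aadA, along with small lacZα and lacI fragments. These look like backbone remnants rather than functional parts. rrnB T1 and T2 terminators lie near the cloning region, where they insulate it from read-through transcription.

The sequenced record is 4,977 nt, and the CTCF coding sequence occupies roughly 2.2 kb of it. The insert is flanked on both sides by attL-type Gateway recombination sites. The automated annotation labels both as attL3, although it may not be distinguishing reliably between attL variants. These sites allow the ORF to be transferred directionally by an LR Clonase reaction into any compatible destination vector, which then supplies the promoter and any tags. The record lists no promoter for the insert. The only nearby promoter is a T7 promoter downstream of the cassette, oriented back toward it. The clone is in the "closed" configuration, meaning a stop codon directly follows the ORF, so C-terminal fusions from a destination vector would not be translated. CTCF encodes a sequence-specific chromatin-binding factor involved in insulator function and transcriptional regulation. This variant clone belongs to the Target Accelerator Plasmid Collection, which was assembled for the systematic functional testing of rare cancer-associated alleles.
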