Addgene plasmid #81584: pDONR223_CTCF_p.R377C
Purpose: Gateway Donor vector containing CTCF , part of the Target Accelerator Plasmid Collection.
Depositing lab: Jesse Boehm & William Hahn & David Root. Depositing organization: Broad Institute. Publication: Systematic Functional Interrogation of Rare Cancer Variants Identifies Oncogenic Alleles. Kim E, Ilic N, Shrestha Y, Zou L, Kamburov A, Zhu C, Yang X, Lubonja R, Tran N, Nguyen C, Lawrence MS, Piccioni F, Bagul M, Doench JG, Chouinard CR, Wu X, Hogstrom L, Natoli T, Tamayo P, Horn H, Corsello SM, Lage K, Root DE, Subramanian A, Golub TR, Getz G, Boehm JS, Hahn WC. Cancer Discov. 2016 Jul;6(7):714-26. doi: 10.1158/2159-8290.CD-16-0160. Epub 2016 May 4. PubMed 27147599.
Backbone
  Vector backbone: pDONR223
  Backbone manufacturer: Invitrogen
  Backbone size w/o insert (bp): 2790
  Vector type: Gateway Entry vector
Growth in bacteria
  Bacterial resistance: Spectinomycin, 50 μg/mL
  Growth temperature: 37°C
  Growth strain: DH5alpha
  Copy number: High Copy
Gene/Insert
  Gene/Insert name: CTCF
  Species: H. sapiens (human)
  Mutation: R377C
  GenBank ID: NM_006565.3
  Entrez Gene: CTCF (a.k.a. CFAP108, FAP108, MRD21)
  Promoter: None
  Cloning method: Gateway Cloning
  Sequencing primers: 5′ M13pUC-fwd; 3′ M13-Rev
Terms and licenses: Academic/Nonprofit Terms; Industry Terms: Not Available to Industry
Depositor comments: Closed state: stop codon immediately follows insert
How to cite: pDONR223_CTCF_p.R377C was a gift from Jesse Boehm & William Hahn & David Root (Addgene plasmid # 81584 ; http://n2t.net/addgene:81584 ; RRID:Addgene_81584)
