>Addgene plasmid #81584 | pDONR223_CTCF_p.R377C | depositor partial sequence | sequence record 154903 | Insert sequence
ATGGAAGGTGATGCAGTCGAAGCCATTGTGGAGGAGTCCGAAACTTTTATTAAAGGAAAGGAGAGAAAGA
CTTACCAGAGACGCCGGGAAGGGGGCCAGGAAGAAGATGCCTGCCACTTACCCCAGAACCAGACGGATGG
GGGTGAGGTGGTCCAGGATGTCAACAGCAGTGTACAGATGGTGATGATGGAACAGCTGGACCCCACCCTT
CTTCAGATGAAGACTGAAGTAATGGAGGGCACAGTGGCTCCAGAAGCAGAGGCTGCTGTGGACGATACCC
AGATTATAACTTTACAGGTTGTAAATATGGAGGAACAGCCCATAAACATAGGAGAACTTCAGCTTGTTCA
AGTACCTGTTCCTGTGACTGTACCTGTTGCTACCACTTCAGTAGAAGAACTTCAGGGGGCTTATGAAAAT
GAAGTGTCTAAAGAGGGCCTTGCGGAAAGTGAACCCATGATATGCCACACCCTACCTTTGCCTGAAGGGT
TTCAGGTGGTTAAAGTGGGGGCCAATGGAGAGGTGGAGACACTAGAACAAGGGGAACTTCCACCCCAGGA
AGATCCTAGTTGGCAAAAAGACCCAGACTATCAGCCACCAGCCAAAAAAACAAAGAAAACCAAAAAGAGC
AAACTGCGTTATACAGAGGAGGGCAAAGATGTAGATGTGTCTGTCTACGATTTTGAGGAAGAACAGCAGG
AGGGTCTGCTATCAGAGGTTAATGCAGAGAAAGTGGTTGGTAATATGAAGCCTCCAAAGCCAACAAAAAT
TAAAAAGAAAGGTGTAAAGAAGACATTCCAGTGTGAGCTTTGCAGTTACACGTGTCCACGGCGTTCAAAT
TTGGATCGTCACATGAAAAGCCACACTGATGAGAGACCACACAAGTGCCATCTCTGTGGCAGGGCATTCA
GAACAGTCACCCTCCTGAGGATCACCTTAACACACACACAGGTACTCGTCCTCACAAGTGCCCAGACTGC
GACATGGCCTTTGTGACCAGTGGAGAATTGGTTCGGCATCGTCGTTACAAACACACCCACGAGAAGCCAT
TCAAGTGTTCCATGTGCGATTACGCCAGTGTAGAAGTCAGCAAATTAAAACGTCACATTCGCTCTCATAC
TGGAGAGTGTCCGTTTCAGTGCAGTTTGTGCAGTTATGCCAGCAGGGACACATACAAGCTGAAAAGGCAC
ATGAGAACCCATTCAGGGGAAAAGCCTTATGAATGTTATATTTGTCATGCTCGGTTTACCCAAAGTGGTA
CCATGAAGATGCACATTTTACAGAAGCACACAGAAAATGTGGCCAAATTTCACTGTCCCCACTGTGACAC
AGTCATAGCCCGAAAAAGTGATTTGGGTGTCCACTTGCGAAAGCAGCATTCCTATATTGAGCAAGGCAAG
AAATGCCGTTACTGTGATGCTGTGTTTCATGAGCGCTATGCCCTCATCCAGCATCAGAAGTCACACAAGA
ATGAGAAGCGCTTTAAGTGTGACCAGTGTGATTACGCTTGTAGACAGGAGAGGCACATGATCATGCACAA
GCGCACCCACACCGGGGAGAAGCCTTACGCCTGCAGCCACTGCGATAAGACCTTCCGCCAGAAGCAGCTT
CTCGACATGCACTTCAAGCGCTATCACGACCCCAACTTCGTCCCTGCGGCTTTTGTCTGTTCTAAGTGTG
GGAAAACATTTACACGTCGGAATACCATGGCAAGACATGCTGATAATTGTGCTGGCCCAGATGGCGTAGA
GGGGGAAAATGGAGGAGAAACGAAGAAGAGTAAACGTGGAAGAAAAAGAAAGATGCGCTCTAAGAAAGAA
GATTCCTCTGACAGTGAAAATGCTGAACCAGATCTGGACGACAATGAGGATGAGGAGGAGCCTGCCGTAG
AAATTGAACCTGAGCCAGAGCCTCAGCCTGTGACCCCAGCCCCACCACCCGCCAAGAAGCGGAGAGGACG
ACCCCCTGGCAGAACCAACCAGCCCAAACAGAACCAGCCAACAGCTATCATTCAGGTTGAAGACCAGAAT
ACAGGTGCAATTGAGAACATTATAGTTGAAGTAAAAAAAGAGCCAGATGCTGAGCCCGCAGAGGGAGAGG
AAGAGGAGGCCCAGCCAGCTGCCACAGATGCCCCCAACGGAGACCTCACGCCCGAGATGATCCTCAGCAT
GATGGACCGG
